>Addgene plasmid #161793 | pSBbi-RP-CoV2/RBD-puro | addgene full sequence | sequence record 316809 | Addgene NGS Result
GCTCCGGTGCCCGTCAGTGGGCAGAGCGCACATCGCCCACAGTCCCCGAGAAGTTGGGGGGAGGGGTCGG
CAATTGAACCGGTGCCTAGAGAAGGTGGCGCGGGGTAAACTGGGAAAGTGATGTCGTGTACTGGCTCCGC
CTTTTTCCCGAGGGTGGGGGAGAACCGTATATAAGTGCAGTAGTCGCCGTGAACGTTCTTTTTCGCAACG
GGTTTGCCGCCAGAACACAGGTAAGTGCCGTGTGTGGTTCCCGCGGGCCTGGCCTCTTTACGGGTTATGG
CCCTTGCGTGCCTTGAATTACTTCCACGCCCCTGGCTGCAGTACGTGATTCTTGATCCCGAGCTTCGGGT
TGGAAGTGGGTGGGAGAGTTCGAGGCCTTGCGCTTAAGGAGCCCCTTCGCCTCGTGCTTGAGTTGAGGCC
TGGCTTGGGCGCTGGGGCCGCCGCGTGCGAATCTGGTGGCACCTTCGCGCCTGTCTCGCTGCTTTCGATA
AGTCTCTAGCCATTTAAAATTTTTGATGACCTGCTGCGACGCTTTTTTTCTGGCAAGATAGTCTTGTAAA
TGCGGGCCAAGATCTGCACACTGGTATTTCGGTTTTTGGGGCCGCGGGCGGCGACGGGGCCCGTGCGTCC
CAGCGCACATGTTCGGCGAGGCGGGGCCTGCGAGCGCGGCCACCGAGAATCGGACGGGGGTAGTCTCAAG
CTGGCCGGCCTGCTCTGGTGCCTGGCCTCGCGCCGCCGTGTATCGCCCCGCCCTGGGCGGCAAGGCTGGC
CCGGTCGGCACCAGTTGCGTGAGCGGAAAGATGGCCGCTTCCCGGCCCTGCTGCAGGGAGCTCAAAATGG
AGGACGCGGCGCTCGGGAGAGCGGGCGGGTGAGTCACCCACACAAAGGAAAAGGGCCTTTCCGTCCTCAG
CCGTCGCTTCATGTGACTCCACGGAGTACCGGGCGCCGTCCAGGCACCTCGATTAGTTCTCGAGCTTTTG
GAGTACGTCGTCTTTAGGTTGGGGGGAGGGGTTTTATGCGATGGAGTTTCCCCATACTGAGTGGGTGGAG
ACTGAAGTTAGGCCAGCTTGGCACTTGATGTAATTCTCCTTGGAATTTGCCCTTTTTGAGTTTGGATCTT
GGTTCATTCTCAAGCCTCAGACAGTGGTTCAAAGTTTTTTTCTTCCATTTAAGGTGTCGTGAAAACTACC
CCAAGCTGGCCTCTGAGGCCACCATGGGCTTTGTGTTTCTGGTGCTGCTGCCTCTGGTCAGTTCTCAGAG
AGTGCAGCCCACCGAGAGCATCGTGCGGTTCCCTAACATCACAAACCTCTGCCCCTTCGGCGAGGTGTTC
AACGCCACCAGATTCGCCTCTGTGTACGCCTGGAATAGAAAAAGAATCAGCAATTGCGTGGCCGACTACA
GCGTGCTGTATAACAGCGCCAGCTTCAGCACCTTCAAGTGCTACGGCGTGTCTCCAACCAAGCTGAACGA
CCTGTGCTTCACAAATGTGTACGCCGACAGCTTCGTGATTAGAGGAGATGAGGTGCGGCAGATCGCTCCT
GGCCAGACCGGAAAGATCGCCGATTACAACTATAAGCTGCCCGACGACTTCACCGGCTGTGTTATCGCTT
GGAACAGCAACAACCTGGACTCTAAGGTGGGCGGAAATTACAACTACCTGTACAGACTGTTCCGCAAAAG
CAACCTGAAGCCTTTCGAAAGAGACATCAGCACCGAAATCTACCAGGCCGGCAGCACACCTTGTAATGGC
GTGGAAGGCTTTAACTGCTACTTCCCCCTGCAGAGCTACGGCTTCCAGCCAACAAACGGCGTTGGCTACC
AACCTTACCGGGTGGTGGTCCTGAGCTTTGAGCTGCTGCACGCCCCTGCTACCGTGTGCGGCCCTAAGAA
GTCCACAAACCTGGTGAAGAACAAATGTGTGAACTTCCACCACCATCACCACCACTGATCTAGAGCTCGC
TGATCAGCCTCGACTGTGCCTTCTAGTTGCCAGCCATCTGTTGTTTGCCCCTCCCCCGTGCCTTCCTTGA
CCCTGGAAGGTGCCACTCCCACTGTCCTTTCCTAATAAAATGAGGAAATTGCATCGCATTGTCTGAGTAG
GTGTCATTCTATTCTGGGGGGTGGGGTGGGGCAGGACAGCAAGGGGGAGGATTGGGAAGACAATAGCAGG
CATGCTGGGGATGCGGTGGGCTCTATGGCTTCTGAGGCGGAAAGAACCAGCTGGGCCTACTAGATAGCGG
ACCCCTTACCGAAACATCGCCGCATTCTGCAGAGGAGTCGAACTTAGTGTATGTAAACTTCTGACCCACT
GGAATTGTGATACAGTGAATTATAAGTGAAATAATCTGTCTGTAAACAATTGTTGGAAAAATGACTTGTG
TCATGCACAAAGTAGATGTCCTAACTGACTTGCCAAAACTATTGTTTGTTAACAAGAAATTTGTGGAGTA
GTTGAAAAACGAGTTTTAATGACTCCAACTTAAGTGTATGTAAACTTCCGACTTCAACTGTATAGGGATC
CAATTTTAACAAAATATTAACGCTTACAATTTCCTGATGCGGTATTTTCTCCTTACGCATCTGTGCGGTA
TTTCACACCGCATCAGGTGGCACTTTTCGGGGAAATGTGCGCGGAACCCCTATTTGTTTATTTTTCTAAA
TACATTCAAATATGTATCCGCTCATGAGACAATAACCCTGATAAATGCTTCAATAATATTGAAAAAGGAA
GAGTATGAGTATTCAACATTTCCGTGTCGCCCTTATTCCCTTTTTTGCGGCATTTTGCCTTCCTGTTTTT
GCTCACCCAGAAACGCTGGTGAAAGTAAAAGATGCTGAAGATCAGTTGGGTGCACGAGTGGGTTACATCG
AACTGGATCTCAACAGCGGTAAGATCCTTGAGAGTTTTCGCCCCGAAGAACGTTTTCCAATGATGAGCAC
TTTTAAAGTTCTGCTATGTGGCGCGGTATTATCCCGTATTGACGCCGGGCAAGAGCAACTCGGTCGCCGC
ATACACTATTCTCAGAATGACTTGGTTGAGTACTCACCAGTCACAGAAAAGCATCTTACGGATGGCATGA
CAGTAAGAGAATTATGCAGTGCTGCCATAACCATGAGTGATAACACTGCGGCCAACTTACTTCTGACAAC
GATCGGAGGACCGAAGGAGCTAACCGCTTTTTTGCACAACATGGGGGATCATGTAACTCGCCTTGATCGT
TGGGAACCGGAGCTGAATGAAGCCATACCAAACGACGAGCGTGACACCACGATGCCTGTAGCAATGGCAA
CAACGTTGCGCAAACTATTAACTGGCGAACTACTTACTCTAGCTTCCCGGCAACAATTAATAGACTGGAT
GGAGGCGGATAAAGTTGCAGGACCACTTCTGCGCTCGGCCCTTCCGGCTGGCTGGTTTATTGCTGATAAA
TCTGGAGCCGGTGAGCGTGGGTCTCGCGGTATCATTGCAGCACTGGGGCCAGATGGTAAGCCCTCCCGTA
TCGTAGTTATCTACACGACGGGGAGTCAGGCAACTATGGATGAACGAAATAGACAGATCGCTGAGATAGG
TGCCTCACTGATTAAGCATTGGTAACTGTCAGACCAAGTTTACTCATATATACTTTAGATTGATTTAAAA
CTTCATTTTTAATTTAAAAGGATCTAGGTGAAGATCCTTTTTGATAATCTCATGACCAAAATCCCTTAAC
GTGAGTTTTCGTTCCACTGAGCGTCAGACCCCGTAGAAAAGATCAAAGGATCTTCTTGAGATCCTTTTTT
TCTGCGCGTAATCTGCTGCTTGCAAACAAAAAAACCACCGCTACCAGCGGTGGTTTGTTTGCCGGATCAA
GAGCTACCAACTCTTTTTCCGAAGGTAACTGGCTTCAGCAGAGCGCAGATACCAAATACTGTTCTTCTAG
TGTAGCCGTAGTTAGGCCACCACTTCAAGAACTCTGTAGCACCGCCTACATACCTCGCTCTGCTAATCCT
GTTACCAGTGGCTGCTGCCAGTGGCGATAAGTCGTGTCTTACCGGGTTGGACTCAAGACGATAGTTACCG
GATAAGGCGCAGCGGTCGGGCTGAACGGGGGGTTCGTGCACACAGCCCAGCTTGGAGCGAACGACCTACA
CCGAACTGAGATACCTACAGCGTGAGCTATGAGAAAGCGCCACGCTTCCCGAAGGGAGAAAGGCGGACAG
GTATCCGGTAAGCGGCAGGGTCGGAACAGGAGAGCGCACGAGGGAGCTTCCAGGGGGAAACGCCTGGTAT
CTTTATAGTCCTGTCGGGTTTCGCCACCTCTGACTTGAGCGTCGATTTTTGTGATGCTCGTCAGGGGGGC
GGAGCCTATGGAAAAACGCCAGCAACGCGGCCTTTTTACGGTTCCTGGCCTTTTGCTGGCCTTTTGCTCA
CATGTTCTTTCCTGCGTTATCCCCTGATTCTGTGGATAACCGTATTACCGCCTTTGAGTGAGCTGATACC
GCTCGCCGCAGCCGAACGACCGAGCGCAGCGAGTCAGTGAGCGAGGAAGCGGATCCCTATACAGTTGAAG
TCGGAAGTTTACATACACCTTAGCCAAATACATTTAAACTCACTTTTTCACAATTCCTGACATTTAATCC
TAGTAAAAATTCCCTGTCTTAGGTCAGTTAGGATCACCACTTTATTTTAAGAATGTGAAATATCAGAATA
ATAGTAGAGAGAATGATTCATTTCAGCTTTTATTTCTTTCATCACATTCCCAGTGGGTCAGAAGTTTACA
TACACTCGACTCCTCTGCAGAATGCGGCGATGTTTCGGTAAGGGGTCCCGAGTAGCTAGTTCATGGCAGC
CAGCATATGGCATATGTTGCCAAACTCTAAACCAAATACTCATTCTGATGTTTTAAATGATTTGCCCTCC
CATATGTCCTTCCGAGTGAGAGACACAAAAAATTCCAACACACTATTGCAATGAAAATAAATTTCCTTTA
TTAGCCAGAAGTCAGATGCTCAAGGGGCTTCATGATGTCCCCATAATTTTTGGCAGAGGGAAAAAGATCT
CAGTGGTATTTGTGAGCCAGGGCATTGGCCACACCAGCCACCACCTTCTGATAGGCAGCCTGCACCTGAG
GAGTGAATTCACGACAGGCCTTCGAATCAGGCACCGGGCTTGCGGGTCATGCACCAGGTGCGCGGTCCTT
CGGGCACCTCGACGTCGGCGGTGACGGTGAAGCCGAGCCGCTCGTAGAAGGGGAGGTTGCGGGGCGCGGA
GGTCTCCAGGAAGGCGGGCACCCCGGCGCGCTCGGCCGCCTCCACTCCGGGGAGCACGACGGCGCTGCCC
AGACCCTTGCCCTGGTGGTCGGGCGAGACGCCGACGGTGGCCAGGAACCACGCGGGCTCCTTGGGCCGGT
GCGGCGCCAGGAGGCCTTCCATCTGTTGCTGCGCGGCCAGCCGGGAACCGCTCAACTCGGCCATGCGCGG
GCCGATCTCGGCGAACACCGCCCCCGCTTCGACGCTCTCCGGCGTGGTCCAGACCGCCACCGCGGCGCCG
TCGTCCGCGACCCACACCTTGCCGATGTCGAGCCCGACGCGCGTGAGGAAGAGTTCTTGCAGCTCGGTGA
CCCGCTCGATGTGGCGGTCCGGATCGACGGTGTGGCGCGTGGCGGGGTAGTCGGCGAACGCGGCGGCGAG
GGTGCGTACGGCCCTGGGGACGTCGTCGCGGGTGGCGAGGCGCACCGTGGGCTTGTACTCGGTCATGGGG
CCAGGATTCTCCTCGACGTCACCAGCCTGCTTCAGCAGGCTGAAGTTAGTAGCTCCACTGCCCTTGTACA
GCTCGTCCATGCCGTACAGGAACAGGTGGTGGCGGCCCTCGGAGCGCTCGTACTGTTCCACGATGGTGTA
GTCCTCGTTGTGGGAGGTGATGTCCAGCTTGGTGTCCACGTAGTAGTAGCCGGGCAGTTGCACGGGCTTC
TTGGCCATGTAGATGGTCTTGAACTCCACCAGGTAGTGGCCGCCGTCCTTCAGCTTCAGGGCCTGGTGGA
TCTCGCCCTTCAGCACGCCGTCGCGGGGGTACAGGCGCTCGGTGGAGGCCTCCCAGCCCATTGTCTTCTT
CTGCATTACGGGGCCGTCGGGGGGGAAGTTGGTGCCGCGCATCTTCACCTTGTAGATCAGCGTGCCGTCC
TGCAGGGAGGAGTCCTGGGTCACGGTCACCAGACCGCCGTCCTCGAAGTTCATCACGCGCTCCCACTTGA
AGCCCTCGGGGAAGGACAGCTTCTTGTAATCGGGGATGTCGGCGGGGTGCTTCACGTACGCCTTGGAGCC
GTACATGAACTGGGGGGACAGGATGTCCCAGGCGAAGGGCAGGGGGCCGCCCTTGGTCACCTTCAGCTTG
GCGGTCTGGGTGCCCTCGTAGGGGCGGCCCTCGCCCTCGCCCTCGATCTCGAACTCATGGCCGTTCATGG
AGCCCTCCATGCGCACCTTGAAGCGCATGAACTCTTTGATGACCTCCTCGCCCTTGCTCAACATGGTGGC
CTCAGGTGCAGAGGTTTCTACAGGGAAAGAGAGAAAGGCTACAGTTAGTTTGCTGTGATGATGCTAAGTG
CCGAGGTCAGATGTCTATGGATTGTACACGGAATCCCAACGCAGGAACCAAAAAACACTCACCCAAAAAA
ATGGCGCTAAGGCCGAGAGAAAGGCGAAGTTCCGTCTACGGCTATATACCTTGAAACAGGGGCGGCAGAA
GTGACGCAACGCGGTTGCGCGGACGGCTTCCTGTGTTTTCATTGGTCGAAGCGTTCTGCGCGTGCGCAGA
GATTCCCCAGGGAAGGCGGGCCCTCTTCCGAATGTCCAATCCGGACATTCTTCCGGTTGGACCTCCGCGG
TCAGCGCTGTGCCCGGCGAGAGATCACGTGGGGCGCGGAGGCGGTGCTGCTGGGGCACGGCCGTCCAGCC
TCGGCGGCCATATTTTTGAGGGGCTGTTCATCTCGTTCACACGCTCTGTCCGCCATGTTTGTGAGTGGAA
GCGCCATTACCCCTTCAAGCGACTGAAGGCTGCAGGGCCTCTGGTGGCCCGCATGGGGAGACCAGACCCG
CCAGGCCCGCCTTTCCGCACTCAGTCCGGGCTTACTTTATTTTGTGAGACAGGGTCTCGCCTAGAG
Features (pLannotate 1.2.2; 13 found; start..end, strand, type, name):
      1..1182    +  promoter       EF-1α promoter: strong constitutive promoter for human elongation factor EF-1α
   1250..1927    +  CDS            S (fragment): SPIKE_SARS2 - Experimental evidence at protein level: Swiss-Prot protein existence level 1. [Spike glycoprotein]: May down-regulate host tetherin (BST2) by lysosomal degradation, thereby counteracting its antiviral activity. From Severe acute respiratory syndrome coronavirus 2 (2019-nCoV) (SARS-CoV-2).
   1974..2198    +  polyA_signal   bGH poly(A) signal: bovine growth hormone polyadenylation signal
   2202..2223    +  promoter       SV40 promoter (fragment): SV40 enhancer and early promoter
   2522..2552    +  rep_origin     M13 ori (fragment): M13 bacteriophage origin of replication; arrow indicates direction of (+) strand synthesis
   2553..2603    -  misc_feature   bom (fragment): basis of mobility region from pBR322
   2630..2734    +  promoter       AmpR promoter: bla
   2735..3595    +  CDS            AmpR: β-lactamase; bla; confers resistance to ampicillin, carbenicillin, and related antibiotics
   3766..4354    +  rep_origin     ori: high-copy-number ColE1/pMB1/pBR322/pUC origin of replication
   4917..4972    -  polyA_signal   β-globin poly(A) signal: rabbit β-globin polyadenylation signal (Gil and Proudfoot, 1987)
   5043..5123    -  CDS            HBB (fragment): HBB_PONPY - Experimental evidence at transcript level: Swiss-Prot protein existence level 2. Involved in oxygen transport from the lung to the various peripheral tissues. From Pongo pygmaeus (Bornean orangutan).
   5137..5736    -  CDS            PuroR: puromycin N-acetyltransferase; pac from Streptomyces alboniger; confers resistance to puromycin
   5803..6504    -  CDS            dTomato: dTomato is a basic (constitutively fluorescent) orange fluorescent protein published in 2004, derived from Discosoma sp.. It is reported to be a somewhat slowly-maturing dimer with low acid sensitivity.
