[The description below was written by a language model from this plasmid's Addgene catalogue record and pLannotate feature annotations shown in this document.]
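Description:
pSBbi-RP-CoV2/RBD-puro is a Sleeping Beauty transposon vector for mammalian expression, built on the bidirectional pSBbi-RP backbone and designed for stable production of the SARS-CoV-2 spike receptor-binding domain (RBD). It is propagated in E. coli as a high-copy plasmid through a ColE1/pUC-type origin with ampicillin resistance (AmpR under its own bla promoter). The total size is 7,136 bp.

The payload consists of two divergent expression units. On the forward strand, the EF-1α promoter drives a roughly 735 bp RBD insert cloned between NcoI and XbaI, annotated as a fragment of the spike glycoprotein, carrying a C-terminal 6xHis tag and terminated by the bGH polyadenylation signal. On the opposite strand, the catalogue entry names the RPBSA promoter (not picked up in the feature table) as the second promoter; the annotated dTomato and puromycin N-acetyltransferase coding sequences lie in that orientation, followed by a rabbit β-globin poly(A) signal. This gives transfected cells both a red-orange fluorescent reporter and a puromycin selection marker that are expressed separately from the RBD. Although the record lists dTomato as a backbone tag, the feature layout shows it is not fused to the RBD. The transposon inverted repeats expected in this backbone are not annotated in the table.

The plasmid can be used for transient transfection, but it is intended for co-transfection with an SB100 transposase expression plasmid, so that the cassette integrates into the genome and stable producer lines can be selected with puromycin and monitored by fluorescence. The RBD is recovered from culture medium by His-tag purification. It serves as an antigen for COVID-19 serology and for monitoring antibody responses after vaccination.
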