Addgene plasmid #161793: pSBbi-RP-CoV2/RBD-puro
Purpose: Transposon-based SARS-CoV-2 RBD stable expression vector for protein production
Depositing lab: Jorge Luis Arias-Arias. Depositing organization: Universidad de Costa Rica. Publication: Stable production of recombinant SARS-CoV-2 receptor-binding domain in mammalian cells with co-expression of a fluorescent reporter and its validation as antigenic target for COVID-19 serology testing. Arias-Arias JL, Molina-Castro SE, Monturiol-Gross L, Lomonte B, Corrales-Aguilar E. Biotechnol Rep (Amst). 2023 Mar;37:e00780. doi: 10.1016/j.btre.2022.e00780. Epub 2022 Dec 31. PubMed 36619904.
Backbone
  Vector backbone: pSBbi-RP (Addgene Plasmid #60513)
  Backbone manufacturer: Eric Kowarz
  Backbone size w/o insert (bp): 6625
  Total vector size (bp): 7136
  Vector type: Mammalian Expression ; Transposon
  Selectable markers: Puromycin
Growth in bacteria
  Bacterial resistance: Ampicillin, 100 μg/mL
  Growth temperature: 37°C
  Growth strain: NEB Stable
  Copy number: High Copy
Gene/Insert
  Gene/Insert name: SARS-CoV-2 RBD
  Species: SARS-CoV-2
  Insert size (bp): 735
  Promoter: EF1a/RPBSA
  Tag / fusion protein: 6xHis (C terminal on insert); dTomato (N terminal on backbone)
  Cloning method: Restriction Enzyme; 5′ cloning site NcoI (not destroyed); 3′ cloning site XbaI (not destroyed)
  Sequencing primers: 5′ 5′-GCCTCAGACAGTGGTTCAAAG-3′; 3′ 5′-AGGCACAGTCGAGGCTGAT-3′
Terms and licenses: Academic/Nonprofit Terms; Industry Terms: Not Available to Industry
Depositor comments: The SARS-CoV-2 RBD insert was designed by Jorge L. Arias-Arias from Universidad de Costa Rica () This vector is suitable for transient transfection, but it was intended to be co-transfected with the transposase vector pCMV(CAT)T7-SB100 (Addgene Plasmid #34879) in order to generate stable mammalian cells for the production of SARS-CoV-2 RBD protein. This protein can be recovered from the cell culture medium by His-tag purification. The recombinant RBD is suitable for COVID-19 serology testing and monitoring of humoral responses in vaccinated population.
How to cite: pSBbi-RP-CoV2/RBD-puro was a gift from Jorge Luis Arias-Arias (Addgene plasmid # 161793 ; http://n2t.net/addgene:161793 ; RRID:Addgene_161793)
